Addgene plasmid #65068: LAMP1-ABKAR
Purpose: Expression of ABKAR biosensor targeted to the lysozome
Depositing lab: Takanari Inoue & Jin Zhang. Depositing organization: Johns Hopkins University and School of Medicine. Publication: Compartmentalized AMPK signaling illuminated by genetically encoded molecular sensors and actuators. Miyamoto T, Rho E, Sample V, Akano H, Magari M, Ueno T, Gorshkov K, Chen M, Tokumitsu H, Zhang J, Inoue T. Cell Rep. 2015 Apr 28;11(4):657-70. doi: 10.1016/j.celrep.2015.03.057. Epub 2015 Apr 16. PubMed 25892241.
Backbone
  Vector backbone: pcDNA3
  Backbone manufacturer: Invitrogen
  Vector type: Mammalian Expression
Growth in bacteria
  Bacterial resistance: Ampicillin, 100 μg/mL
  Growth temperature: 37°C
  Growth strain: DH5alpha
  Copy number: Unknown
Gene/Insert
  Gene/Insert name: ABKAR biosensor
  Promoter: CMV
  Tag / fusion protein: Lamp1
  Cloning method: Restriction Enzyme; 5′ cloning site BamHI (not destroyed); 3′ cloning site NheI (not destroyed)
  Sequencing primers: 5′ CMV-F; 3′ BGH-Rev
Terms and licenses: Academic/Nonprofit Terms; Industry Terms: Not Available to Industry
How to cite: LAMP1-ABKAR was a gift from Takanari Inoue & Jin Zhang (Addgene plasmid # 65068 ; http://n2t.net/addgene:65068 ; RRID:Addgene_65068)
