[The description below was written by a language model from this plasmid's Addgene catalogue record.]
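Description:
LAMP1-ABKAR is a mammalian expression plasmid built on the pcDNA3 backbone that encodes the ABKAR biosensor fused to Lamp1, a lysosomal membrane protein used here as a targeting module to localise the sensor to the lysosome. Expression is driven by the CMV promoter, a strong constitutive promoter suited to transient transfection of cultured mammalian cells. The use of a BGH reverse sequencing primer is consistent with the bovine growth hormone polyadenylation signal that normally follows the cloning site in pcDNA3. The insert was introduced by restriction cloning between BamHI and NheI sites, both of which remain intact. In bacteria the plasmid is selected with ampicillin; the copy number is recorded as unknown. No feature table accompanies the record, so the other elements typical of pcDNA3 cannot be confirmed for this construct. The position of Lamp1 relative to the sensor and the sensor's internal architecture are also not stated.

The associated work concerns compartmentalised AMPK signalling studied with genetically encoded sensors and actuators, which indicates that ABKAR is a genetically encoded reporter of AMPK-related kinase activity. The record does not describe its fluorescent proteins, substrate motif or readout mode. Anchoring the reporter at the lysosome restricts the signal to that compartment, so that local kinase activity can be monitored in living cells rather than a whole-cell average. The plasmid is therefore suited to live-cell imaging experiments that compare AMPK signalling at the lysosome with signalling elsewhere in the cell, for instance alongside versions of the sensor directed to other locations.
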