>Addgene plasmid #65068 | LAMP1-ABKAR | depositor partial sequence | sequence record 112409 | Full insert sequence
NNNNNNNNNNNNNNAGCNGANCTCTCTGGCTAACTAGAGAACCCACTGCTTACTGGCTTATCGAAATTAA
TACGACTCACTATAGGGAGACCCAAGCTTGCGGCCGCCACCATGGCGGCGCCCGGCAGCGCCCGGCGACC
CCTGCTGCTGCTACTGCTGTTGCTGCTGCTCGGCCTCATGCATTGTGCGTCAGCAGCAATGTTTATGGTG
AAAAATGGCAACGGGACCGCGTGCATAATGGCCAACTTCTCTGCTGCCTTCTCAGTGAACTACGACACCA
AGAGTGGCCCTAAGAACATGACCTTTGACCTGCCATCAGATGCCACAGTGGTGCTCAACCGCAGCTCCTG
TGGAAAAGAGAACACTTCTGACCCCAGTCTCGTGATTGCTTTTGGAAGAGGACATACACTCACTCTCAAT
TTCACGAGAAATGCAACACGTTACAGCGTCCAGCTCATGAGTTTTGCTTATAACTTGTCAGACACACACC
TTTTCCCCAATGCGAGCTCCAAAGAAATCAAGACTGTGGAATCTATAACTGACATCAGGGCAGATATAGA
TAAAAAATACAGATGTGTTAGTGGCACCCAGGTCCACATGAACAACGTGACCGTAACGCCCCATGATGCC
ACCATCCAGGCGTACCTTTCCAACAGCAGCTTCAGCAGGGGAGAGACACGCTGTGAACAAGACAGGCCTT
CCCCAACCACAGCGCCCCCTGCGCCACCCAGCCCCTCGCCCTCACCCGTGCCCAAGAGCCCCTCTGTGGA
CAAGTACAACGTGAGCGGCACCAACGGGACCTGCCTGCTGGCCAGCATGGGGCTGCAGCTGAACCTCACC
TATGAGAGGAAGGACAACACGACGGTGACAAGGCTTCTCAACATCAACCCCAACAAGACCTCGGCCAGCG
GGAGCTGCGGCGCCCACCTGGTGACTCTGGAGCTGCACAGCGAGGGCACCACCGTCCTGCTCTTCCAGTT
CGGGATGAATGCAAGTTCTAGCCGGTTTTTCCTACAAGGAATCCAGTTGAATACAATTCTTCCTGACGCC
AGAGACCCTGCCTTTAAAGCTGCCAACGGCTCCCTGCGAGCGCTGCAGGCCACAGTCGGCAATTCCTACA
AGTGCAACGCGGAGGAGCACGTCCGTGTCACGAAGGCGTTTTCAGTCAATATATTCAAAGTGTGGGTCCA
GGCTTTCAAGGTGGAAGGTGGCCAGTTTGGCTCTGTGGAGGAGTGTCTGCTGGACGAGAACAGCATGCTG
ATCCCCATCGCTGTGGGTGGTGCCCTGGCGGGGCTGGTCCTCATCGTCCTCATCGCCTACCTCGTCGGCA
GGAAGAGGAGTCACGCAGGCTACCAGACTATCGGTGGTGGCGGTGGTGCGGATCCCATGGTGAGCAAGGG
CGAGGAGCTGTTCACCGGGGTGGTGCCCATCCTGGTCGAGCTGGACGGCGACGTAAACGGCCACAAGTTC
AGCGTGTCCGGCGAGGGCGAGGGCGATGCCACCTACGGCAAGCTGACCCTGAAGTTCATCTGCACCACCG
GCAAGCTGCCCGTGCCCTGGCCCACCCTCGTGACCACCCTGAGCTGGGGCGTGCAGTGCTTCGCCCGCTA
CCCCGACCACATGAAGCAGCACGACTTCTTCAAGTCCGCCATGCCCGAAGGCTACGTCCAGGAGCGCACC
ATCTTCTTCAAGGACGACGGCAACTACAAGACCCGCGCCGAGGTGAAGTTCGAGGGCGACACCCTGGTGA
ACCGCATCGAGCTGAAGGGCATCGACTTCAAGGAGGACGGCAACATCCTGGGGCACAAGCTGGAGTACAA
CGCCATCCACGGCAACGTCTATATCACCGCCGACAAGCAGAAGAACGGCATCAAGGCCAACTTCGGCCTC
AACTGCAACATCGAGGACGGCAGCGTGCAGCTCGCCGACCACTACCAGCAGAACACCCCCATCGGCGACG
GCCCCGTGCTGCTGCCCGACAACCACTACCTGAGCACCCAGTCCAAGCTGAGCAAAGACCCCAACGAGAA
GCGCGATCACATGGTCCTGCTGGAGTTCGTGACCGCCGCCGGGATCACTCTCGGCATGGACGAGCTGTAC
AAGCGCATGCATAAGTTTTCTCAAGAACAGATCGGCGAAAACATTGTGTGCAGGGTCATTTGTACCACGG
GTCAAATTCCCATCCGAGATTTGTCAGCTGATATTTCACAAGTGCTTAAGGAAAAACGATCCATAAAGAA
AGTTTGGACATTTGGTAGAAACCCAGCCTGTGACTATCATTTAGGAAACATTTCAAGACTGTCAAATAAG
CATTTCCAAATACTACTAGGAGAAGACGGTAACCTTTTATTGAATGACATTTCCACTAATGGGACCTGGT
TAAATGGGCAAAAAGTCGAGAAGAACAGCAATCAGTTACTGTCTCAAGGTGATGAAATAACCGTTGGTGT
AGGCGTGGAATCAGATATTTTATCTCTGGTCATTTTCATAAACGACAAATTTAAGCAGTGCCTCGAGCAG
AACAAAGTTGATCGCTCTGCAGGTAAGCCAGGCAGCGGCGAGGGCAGCACCAAGATGCGTCGTGTCGCCA
CCCTGGTGGACCTCGGCACCGGCGGCAGCGAGCTCATGGGCGGCGTGCAGCTCGCCGACCACTACCAGCA
GAACACCCCCATCGGCGACGGCCCCGTGCTGCTGCCCGACAACCACTACCTGAGCTACCAGTCCAAGCTG
AGCAAAGACCCCAACGAGAAGCGCGATCACATGGTCCTGCTGGAGTTCGTGACCGCCGCCGGGATCACTC
TCGGCATGGACGAGCTGTACAAGGGAGGTACCGGTGGATCTATGGTGAGCAAGGGCGAGGAGCTGTTCAC
CGGGGTGGTGCCCATCCTGGTCGAGCTGGACGGCGACGTAAACGGCCACAAGTTCAGCGTGTCCGGCGAG
GGCGAGGGCGATGCCACCTACGGCAAGCTGACCCTGAAGCTGATCTGCACCACCGGCAAGCTGCCCGTGC
CCTGGCCCACCCTCGTGACCACCCTGGGCTACGGCCTTCAGTGCTTCGCCCGCTACCCCGACCACATGAA
GCAGCACGACTTCTTCAAGTCCGCCATGCCCGAAGGCTACGTCCAGGAGCGCACCATCTTCTTCAAGGAC
GACGGCAACTACAAGACCCGCGCCGAGGTGAAGTTCGAGGGCGACACCCTGGTGAACCGCATCGAGCTGA
AGGGCATCGACTTCAAGGAGGACGGCAACATCCTGGGGCACAAGCTGGAGTACAACTACAACAGCCACAA
CGTCTATATCACCGCCGACAAGCAGAAGAACGGCATCAAGGCCAACTTCAAGATCCGCCACAACATCGAG
TAAGAATTC
