>Addgene plasmid #65068 | LAMP1-ABKAR | addgene partial sequence | sequence record 114402 | CMV-F 5'-CGCAAATGGGCGGTAGGCGTG-3'
CTCTCTGGCTAACTAGAGAACCCACTGCTTACTGGCTTATCGAAATTAATACGACTCACTATAGGGAGAC
CCAAGCTTGCGGCCGCCACCATGGCGGCGCCCGGCAGCGCCCGGCGACCCCTGCTGCTGCTACTGCTGTT
GCTGCTGCTCGGCCTCATGCATTGTGCGTCAGCAGCAATGTTTATGGTGAAAAATGGCAACGGGACCGCG
TGCATAATGGCCAACTTCTCTGCTGCCTTCTCAGTGAACTACGACACCAAGAGTGGCCCTAAGAACATGA
CCTTTGACCTGCCATCAGATGCCACAGTGGTGCTCAACCGCAGCTCCTGTGGAAAAGAGAACACTTCTGA
CCCCAGTCTCGTGATTGCTTTTGGAAGAGGACATACACTCACTCTCAATTTCACGAGAAATGCAACACGT
TACAGCGTCCAGCTCATGAGTTTTGCTTATAACTTGTCAGACACACACCTTTTCCCCAATGCGAGCTCCA
AAGAAATCAAGACTGTGGAATCTATAACTGACATCAGGGCAGATATAGATAAAAAATACAGATGTGTTAG
TGGCACCCAGGTCCACATGAACAACGTGACCGTAACGCCCCATGATGCCACCATCCAGGCGTACCTTTCC
AACAGCAGCTTCAGCAGGGGAGAGACACGCTGTGAACAAGACAGGCCTTCCCCAACCACAGCG
