>Addgene plasmid #65068 | LAMP1-ABKAR | addgene partial sequence | sequence record 114403 | BGH-rev 5'-TAGAAGGCACAGTCGAGG-3'
AATAGGGCCCTCTAGATGCATGCTCGAGCGGCCGCCAGTGTGATGGATATCTGCAGAATTCTTACTCGAT
GTTGTGGCGGATCTTGAAGTTGGCCTTGATGCCGTTCTTCTGCTTGTCGGCGGTGATATAGACGTTGTGG
CTGTTGTAGTTGTACTCCAGCTTGTGCCCCAGGATGTTGCCGTCCTCCTTGAAGTCGATGCCCTTCAGCT
CGATGCGGTTCACCAGGGTGTCGCCCTCGAACTTCACCTCGGCGCGGGTCTTGTAGTTGCCGTCGTCCTT
GAAGAAGATGGTGCGCTCCTGGACGTAGCCTTCGGGCATGGCGGACTTGAAGAAGTCGTGCTGCTTCATG
TGGTCGGGGTAGCGGGCGAAGCACTGAAGGCCGTAGCCCAGGGTGGTCACGAGGGTGGGCCAGGGCACGG
GCAGCTTGCCGGTGGTGCAGATCAGCTTCAGGGTCAGCTTGCCGTAGGTGGCATCGCCCTCGCCCTCGCC
GGACACGCTGAACTTGTGGCCGTTTACGTCGCCGTCCAGCTCGACCAGGATGGGCACCACCCCGGTGAAC
AGCTCCTCGCCCTTGCTCACCATAGATCCACCGGTACCTCCCTTGTACAGCTCGTCCATGCCGAGAGTGA
TCCCGGCGGCGGTCACGAACTCCAGCAGGACCATGTGATCGCGCTTCTCGTTGGGGTCTTTGCTCAGCTT
GGACTGGTAGCTCAGGTAGTGGTTGTC
