>Addgene plasmid #65068 | LAMP1-ABKAR | addgene partial sequence | sequence record 114961 | YPL153C-F 5'-GGTAGAAACCCAGCCTGTGA-3'
TACTACTAGGAGAAGACGGTAACCTTTTATTGAATGACATTTCCACTAATGGGACCTGGTTAAATGGGCA
AAAAGTCGAGAAGAACAGCAATCAGTTACTGTCTCAAGGTGATGAAATAACCGTTGGTGTAGGCGTGGAA
TCAGATATTTTATCTCTGGTCATTTTCATAAACGACAAATTTAAGCAGTGCCTCGAGCAGAACAAAGTTG
ATCGCTCTGCAGGTAAGCCAGGCAGCGGCGAGGGCAGCACCAAGATGCGTCGTGTCGCCACCCTGGTGGA
CCTCGGCACCGGCGGCAGCGAGCTCATGGGCGGCGTGCAGCTCGCCGACCACTACCAGCAGAACACCCCC
ATCGGCGACGGCCCCGTGCTGCTGCCCGACAACCACTACCTGAGCTACCAGTCCAAGCTGAGCAAAGACC
CCAACGAGAAGCGCGATCACATGGTCCTGCTGGAGTTCGTGACCGCCGCCGGGATCACTCTCGGCATGGA
CGAGCTGTACAAGGGAGGTACCGGTGGATCTATGGTGAGCAAGGGCGAGGAGCTGTTCACCGGGGTGGTG
CCCATCCTGGTCGAGCTGGACGGCGACGTAAACGGCCACAAGTTCAGCGTGTCCGGCGAGGGCGAGGGCG
ATGCCACCTACGGCAAGCTGACCCTGAAGCTGATCTGCACCACCGGCAAGCTGCCCGTGCCCTGGCCCAC
CCTCGTGACCACCCTGGGCTACGGCCTTCAGTGCTTCG
